Addgene plasmid #174158: pcDNA4-deltaH-AMBRA1-3xFLAG
Purpose: Vector for expression of 3xFLAG-tagged truncated AMBRA1 that cannot bind DDB1 (aa 1-34 deleted)
Depositing lab: Julien Sage. Depositing organization: Stanford University. Publication: The AMBRA1 E3 ligase adaptor regulates the stability of cyclin D. Chaikovsky AC, Li C, Jeng EE, Loebell S, Lee MC, Murray CW, Cheng R, Demeter J, Swaney DL, Chen SH, Newton BW, Johnson JR, Drainas AP, Shue YT, Seoane JA, Srinivasan P, He A, Yoshida A, Hipkins SQ, McCrea E, Poltorack CD, Krogan NJ, Diehl JA, Kong C, Jackson PK, Curtis C, Petrov DA, Bassik MC, Winslow MM, Sage J. Nature. 2021 Apr;592(7856):794-798. doi: 10.1038/s41586-021-03474-7. Epub 2021 Apr 14. PubMed 33854239.
Backbone
  Vector backbone: pcDNA4
  Vector type: Mammalian Expression
Growth in bacteria
  Bacterial resistance: Ampicillin, 100 μg/mL
  Growth temperature: 37°C
  Growth strain: NEB Stable
  Copy number: High Copy
Gene/Insert
  Gene/Insert name: AMBRA1
  Species: H. sapiens (human)
  Mutation: Missing aa 1-34
  Entrez Gene: AMBRA1 (a.k.a. DCAF3, WDR94)
  Promoter: CMV
  Tag / fusion protein: 3xFLAG (C terminal on insert)
  Cloning method: Unknown
Terms and licenses: Academic/Nonprofit Terms; Industry Terms: Not Available to Industry
How to cite: pcDNA4-deltaH-AMBRA1-3xFLAG was a gift from Julien Sage (Addgene plasmid # 174158 ; http://n2t.net/addgene:174158 ; RRID:Addgene_174158)
