[The description below was written by a language model from this plasmid's Addgene catalogue record and pLannotate feature annotations shown in this document.]
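Description:
pcDNA4-deltaH-AMBRA1-3xFLAG is a mammalian expression plasmid built on the pcDNA4 backbone for producing an N-terminally truncated form of human AMBRA1 (also known as DCAF3 or WDR94). It is propagated in E. coli as a high-copy plasmid through a ColE1/pUC-type origin and selected with ampicillin via the β-lactamase gene. An f1 phage origin is also present. For selection in mammalian cells, the backbone carries a Sh ble (BleoR) cassette conferring Zeocin/bleomycin resistance. It is driven by the SV40 early promoter in eukaryotic cells and by the synthetic EM7 promoter in bacteria, and it ends in an SV40 polyadenylation signal.

The payload is the AMBRA1 coding sequence lacking amino acids 1–34, a deletion that the record states abolishes binding to DDB1. It is fused at its C terminus to a 3xFLAG epitope; the annotation picks up only a single FLAG fragment, but its position downstream of the AMBRA1 reading frame fits this arrangement. Transcription is driven by the CMV immediate-early enhancer and promoter and terminated by the bovine growth hormone poly(A) signal. Two short tet-operator-like matches lie immediately downstream of the CMV promoter. They suggest a tetracycline-repressible pcDNA4/TO-style promoter that would be constitutive in cells lacking Tet repressor, although the catalogue entry lists the backbone only as pcDNA4 and does not mention inducibility.

AMBRA1 acts as a substrate adaptor for a DDB1-containing E3 ubiquitin ligase, and the associated study concerns its control of cyclin D stability. This construct therefore serves as a DDB1-binding-deficient mutant for transient or stable expression, detectable or immunoprecipitable through the FLAG tag and useful for comparison with full-length AMBRA1.
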