Features (pLannotate 1.2.2; 23 found; start..end, strand, type, name):
     28..80      -  misc_feature   bom (fragment): basis of mobility region from pBR322
    235..614     +  enhancer       CMV enhancer: human cytomegalovirus immediate early enhancer
    615..818     +  promoter       CMV promoter: human cytomegalovirus (CMV) immediate early promoter
    820..839     +  promoter       PLtetO-1 promoter (fragment): modified phage lambda PL promoter with tet operator sites (Lutz and Bujard, 1997)
    841..860     +  promoter       PLtetO-1 promoter (fragment): modified phage lambda PL promoter with tet operator sites (Lutz and Bujard, 1997)
    868..901     +  promoter       TRE3GV promoter (fragment): 3rd-generation Tet-responsive promoter that can be activated by binding of Tet-On® 3G, optimized for retroviral and lentiviral vectors
    999..4520    +  CDS            AMBRA1 (fragment): AMRA1_HUMAN - Also known as KIAA1736. Experimental evidence at protein level: Swiss-Prot protein existence level 1. Regulates autophagy and development of the nervous system. Involved in autophagy in controlling protein turnover during neuronal development, and in regulating normal cell survival and proliferation (By similarity). From Homo sapiens (Human).
   4578..4598    +  CDS            FLAG (fragment): FLAG® epitope tag, followed by an enterokinase cleavage site
   4645..4869    +  polyA_signal   bGH poly(A) signal: bovine growth hormone polyadenylation signal
   4873..4894    +  promoter       SV40 promoter (fragment): SV40 enhancer and early promoter
   4915..5343    +  rep_origin     f1 ori (sequence partly withheld): f1 bacteriophage origin of replication; arrow indicates direction of (+) strand synthesis
   5357..5686    +  promoter       SV40 promoter: SV40 enhancer and early promoter
   5734..5781    +  promoter       EM7 promoter: synthetic bacterial promoter&nbsp
   5800..6174    +  CDS            BleoR: antibiotic-binding protein; Sh ble from Streptoalloteichus hindustanus; confers resistance to bleomycin, phleomycin, and Zeocin™
   6184..6309    +  CDS            ble (fragment): BLE_KLEPN - Experimental evidence at protein level: Swiss-Prot protein existence level 1. Binding protein with a strong affinity to the bleomycin family of antibiotics. Binds to CL990; an antimitotic-antibiotic compound. From Klebsiella pneumoniae.
   6304..6425    +  polyA_signal   SV40 poly(A) signal: SV40 polyadenylation signal
   6498..6514    -  protein_bind   lac operator: The lac repressor binds to the lac operator to inhibit transcription in E. coli. This inhibition can be relieved by adding lactose or isopropyl-β-D-thiogalactopyranoside (IPTG). lac repressor encoded by lacI
   6522..6552    -  promoter       lac promoter: promoter for the E. coli lac operon
   6567..6588    -  protein_bind   CAP binding site: CAP binding activates transcription in the presence of cAMP. E. coli catabolite activator protein
   6601..6693    -  CDS            lacI (fragment): lac repressor; lacI; The lac repressor binds to the lac operator to inhibit transcription in E. coli. This inhibition can be relieved by adding lactose or isopropyl-β-D-thiogalactopyranoside (IPTG).
   6876..7464    -  rep_origin     ori: high-copy-number ColE1/pMB1/pBR322/pUC origin of replication
   7635..8495    -  CDS            AmpR: β-lactamase; bla; confers resistance to ampicillin, carbenicillin, and related antibiotics
   8496..8600    -  promoter       AmpR promoter: bla
>Addgene plasmid #174158 | pcDNA4-deltaH-AMBRA1-3xFLAG | addgene full sequence | sequence record 342321 | Addgene NGS Result
GACGGATCGGGAGATCTCCCGATCCCCTATGGTGCACTCTCAGTACAATCTGCTCTGATGCCGCATAGTT
AAGCCAGTATCTGCTCCCTGCTTGTGTGTTGGAGGTCGCTGAGTAGTGCGCGAGCAAAATTTAAGCTACA
ACAAGGCAAGGCTTGACCGACAATTGCATGAAGAATCTGCTTAGGGTTAGGCGTTTTGCGCTGCTTCGCG
ATGTACGGGCCAGATATACGCGTTGACATTGATTATTGACTAGTTATTAATAGTAATCAATTACGGGGTC
ATTAGTTCATAGCCCATATATGGAGTTCCGCGTTACATAACTTACGGTAAATGGCCCGCCTGGCTGACCG
CCCAACGACCCCCGCCCATTGACGTCAATAATGACGTATGTTCCCATAGTAACGCCAATAGGGACTTTCC
ATTGACGTCAATGGGTGGAGTATTTACGGTAAACTGCCCACTTGGCAGTACATCAAGTGTATCATATGCC
AAGTACGCCCCCTATTGACGTCAATGACGGTAAATGGCCCGCCTGGCATTATGCCCAGTACATGACCTTA
TGGGACTTTCCTACTTGGCAGTACATCTACGTATTAGTCATCGCTATTACCATGGTGATGCGGTTTTGGC
AGTACATCAATGGGCGTGGATAGCGGTTTGACTCACGGGGATTTCCAAGTCTCCACCCCATTGACGTCAA
TGGGAGTTTGTTTTGGCACCAAAATCAACGGGACTTTCCAAAATGTCGTAACAACTCCGCCCCATTGACG
CAAATGGGCGGTAGGCGTGTACGGTGGGAGGTCTATATAAGCAGAGCTCTCCCTATCAGTGATAGAGATC
TCCCTATCAGTGATAGAGATCGTCGACGAGCTCGTTTAGTGAACCGTCAGATCGCCTGGAGACGCCATCC
ACGCTGTTTTGACCTCCATAGAAGACACCGGGACCGATCCAGCCTCCGGACTCTAGCGTTTAAACTTAAG
CTTGATATCGCCACCATGGATAAAACCCGGTGGATGAAATGGGAGGGCAAGAGAGTAGAACTGCCGGATA
GTCCACGCTCTACCTTCTTATTGGCCTTCAGCCCAGACAGGACTCTCTTAGCCTCCACCCATGTGAACCA
TAATATCTATATTACGGAGGTGAAGACTGGCAAGTGTGTTCATTCCCTGATTGGACACCGCCGTACTCCA
TGGTGTGTCACTTTTCATCCCACCATCTCAGGCCTTATTGCTTCTGGCTGCCTAGATGGGGAGGTTAGGA
TTTGGGATTTACACGGTGGCAGTGAAAGCTGGTTCACAGATAGCAACAATGCCATTGCCTCCCTGGCTTT
CCACCCTACGGCTCAGCTCCTGCTGATTGCCACTGCCAATGAGATCCACTTCTGGGACTGGAGTCGACGG
GAACCCTTTGCTGTGGTGAAGACAGCTAGTGAGATGGAACGGGTCCGTCTGGTGAGATTTGATCCACTTG
GACACTACTTACTCACAGCAATTGTTAACCCCTCTAATCAACAGGGTGATGACGAACCAGAGATCCCCAT
AGATGGAACAGAATTATCCCACTACCGTCAGCGTGCCCTCCTGCAATCACAGCCAGTTCGCCGGACGCCT
CTCCTCCACAATTTCCTGCACATGCTGTCCTCCCGCTCTTCTGGCATCCAGACCGAGCCCTTCCATCCCC
CGGAGCAGGCCTCGTCAACGCAGCAGGACCAGGGCCTCCTGAACCGGCCGTCTGCCTTCAGTACAGTCCA
GAGCAGCACTGCCGGCAACACGCTCCGCAACCTCAGTCTGGGTCCTACCCGCCGCTCTTTGGGAGGGCCT
CTGTCTAGCCACCCTTCTAGGTATCACCGAGAAATAGCTCCTGGGTTGACAGGATCTGAGTGGACCCGGA
CAGTACTCAGTCTGAACTCCCGCTCTGAGGCGGAATCCATGCCCCCGCCCAGAACCAGTGCCTCTTCGGT
GAGTTTGCTGTCTGTGCTGAGACAGCAGGAAGGTGGCTCTCAGGCATCTGTGTACACTTCAGCCACAGAA
GGGAGGGGTTTTCCGGCATCAGGGTTGGCAACTGAGTCAGATGGAGGGAATGGCTCCAGCCAAAACAACT
CGGGCAGCATTCGCCATGAGCTTCAGTGTGACCTGAGACGCTTCTTTCTGGAGTATGACCGGCTTCAGGA
GCTGGATCAGAGCCTGAGTGGGGAAGCTCCCCAGACCCAACAGGCCCAGGAAATGCTCAACAATAACATT
GAATCTGAGAGGCCAGGCCCTTCCCACCAGCCCACCCCACACAGCAGTGAGAACAACTCCAACCTGTCCC
GTGGCCACCTGAATCGCTGTCGTGCTTGCCACAATCTCCTGACCTTCAACAACGATACCCTGCGCTGGGA
AAGAACCACACCTAACTACTCCTCTGGCGAGGCTAGTTCCTCTTGGCAGGTCCCCAGCTCCTTTGAGAGT
GTGCCATCAAGTGGCAGCCAGTTGCCACCTCTCGAGCGGACTGAGGGCCAAACGCCCAGCTCCAGCAGGC
TGGAGTTGAGCAGCTCTGCTAGTCCGCAGGAGGAGAGGACTGTGGGGGTGGCCTTTAACCAGGAGACAGG
CCACTGGGAAAGAATTTACACCCAGTCCAGCAGATCTGGAACTGTGTCACAGGAGGCCTTACATCAGGAT
ATGCCTGAGGAGAGCTCTGAGGAGGATTCACTCAGGAGGAGGCTGCTGGAATCTTCCCTCATTTCATTAT
CCCGTTATGATGGAGCAGGATCCAGAGAGCACCCAATTTACCCAGACCCAGCGAGATTATCTCCTGCTGC
ATACTACGCCCAGAGGATGATCCAGTATCTCTCACGGAGAGACAGTATTCGCCAGCGCTCCATGCGCTAC
CAACAGAACCGTCTCCGTTCTTCCACCTCCTCCTCTTCCTCAGACAACCAGGGTCCATCAGTAGAGGGAA
CCGACTTGGAATTTGAGGACTTTGAGGACAATGGTGACAGATCCAGGCACCGAGCTCCACGCAATGCCCG
GATGTCTGCACCTTCGCTTGGACGCTTTGTCCCAAGGCGTTTCTTGCTGCCTGAGTACTTGCCTTATGCT
GGGATTTTTCATGAACGTGGACAGCCTGGCTTGGCTACTCACTCTTCTGTTAACAGGGTCCTGGCAGGGG
CAGTGATCGGTGATGGACAGTCTGCTGTGGCCAGTAACATTGCCAATACTACCTACCGGCTCCAGTGGTG
GGACTTCACTAAGTTTGACCTCCCTGAAATCAGTAATGCTTCCGTGAATGTGCTGGTGCAGAACTGCAAG
ATCTACAATGATGCCAGCTGTGACATTTCTGCAGATGGCCAGCTCCTGGCAGCTTTCATCCCCAGCAGCC
AGAGGGGCTTTCCTGATGAAGGCATCCTGGCAGTGTACTCCCTGGCCCCCCATAACCTGGGCGAAATGCT
CTACACCAAGCGATTTGGTCCCAATGCCATTTCGGTGAGCCTGTCCCCAATGGGCAGATATGTAATGGTG
GGCTTGGCCTCACGAAGGATCCTGCTGCACCCCTCCACAGAGCACATGGTGGCCCAGGTCTTCAGGCTGC
AACAGGCCCATGGTGGAGAGACCTCCATGAGGAGAGTTTTCAACGTCCTTTATCCCATGCCTGCCGACCA
GCGGAGACATGTCAGTATCAACTCTGCCCGTTGGCTGCCTGAGCCAGGGCTTGGCTTGGCCTATGGTACT
AACAAAGGAGACCTGGTGATCTGCCGACCAGAGGCCTTAAACTCTGGTGTTGAGTACTACTGGGACCAGC
TGAACGAGACGGTCTTCACTGTCCATTCCAACAGCAGGAGCAGCGAGCGGCCTGGAACCAGCAGAGCCAC
ATGGAGGACAGACAGAGACATGGGGCTGATGAATGCCATTGGGCTTCAGCCCCGGAACCCTGCCACCTCA
GTGACATCTCAGGGCACCGAGACTCTGGCCCTTCAGCTGCAGAATGCCGAAACACAGACTGAGAGGGAGG
TGCCGGAGCCAGGGACAGCCGCCTCAGGTCCTGGTGAAGGTGAGGGTTCAGAGTATGGTGCCAGTGGAGA
AGATGCGCTCAGCAGGATCCAGAGGCTGATGGCGGAGGGCGGCATGACAGCCGTGGTGCAGCGGGAGCAG
AGCACCACCATGGCCTCCATGGGCGGCTTCGGCAACAACATCATCGTCAGCCACCGCATTCACCGCAGCT
CTCAGACGGGCACTGAACCTGGTGCCGCCCACACCTCCTCACCCCAGCCCTCCACCTCTCGGGGACTGCT
CCCAGAGGCCGGGCAACTGGCAGAGCGAGGCCTAAGCCCCCGGACAGCTTCCTGGGACCAGCCTGGTACC
CCTGGGCGGGAGCCAACCCAGCCAACCCTGCCCTCTTCCTCCCCTGTCCCCATTCCTGTTTCCCTTCCCA
GCGCTGAGGGACCAACCGTCCACTGCGAGTTGACCAATAACAACCACCTTCTGGATGGTGGCAGCAGCAG
GGGGGACGCTGCAGGCCCTAGGGGAGAACCACGGAACAGGGGCGGCCGCATGGACTACAAGGACCACGAC
GGCGACTACAAGGACCACGACATCGACTACAAGGACGACGACGACAAGTAACTCGAGTCTAGAGGGCCCG
TTTAAACCCGCTGATCAGCCTCGACTGTGCCTTCTAGTTGCCAGCCATCTGTTGTTTGCCCCTCCCCCGT
GCCTTCCTTGACCCTGGAAGGTGCCACTCCCACTGTCCTTTCCTAATAAAATGAGGAAATTGCATCGCAT
TGTCTGAGTAGGTGTCATTCTATTCTGGGGGGTGGGGTGGGGCAGGACAGCAAGGGGGAGGATTGGGAAG
ACAATAGCAGGCATGCTGGGGATGCGGTGGGCTCTATGGCTTCTGAGGCGGAAAGAACCAGCTGGGGCTC
TAGGGGGTATCCCC
[124 nt withheld, positions 4915-5038]
C
[91 nt withheld, positions 5040-5130]
A
[49 nt withheld, positions 5132-5180]
CCTTTGACGTTGGAGTCCACGTTCTTT
[37 nt withheld, positions 5208-5244]
ACCCTATCTCGGTCTATTCTTTTGATTTATAAGGGATTTTGCCGATTTCGGCCTATTGGTTAAAAAATGA
GCTGATTTAACAAAAATTTAACGCGAATTAATTCTGTGGAATGTGTGTCAGTTAGGGTGTGGAAAGTCCC
CAGGCTCCCCAGCAGGCAGAAGTATGCAAAGCATGCATCTCAATTAGTCAGCAACCAGGTGTGGAAAGTC
CCCAGGCTCCCCAGCAGGCAGAAGTATGCAAAGCATGCATCTCAATTAGTCAGCAACCATAGTCCCGCCC
CTAACTCCGCCCATCCCGCCCCTAACTCCGCCCAGTTCCGCCCATTCTCCGCCCCATGGCTGACTAATTT
TTTTTATTTATGCAGAGGCCGAGGCCGCCTCTGCCTCTGAGCTATTCCAGAAGTAGTGAGGAGGCTTTTT
TGGAGGCCTAGGCTTTTGCAAAAAGCTCCCGGGAGCTTGTATATCCATTTTCGGATCTGATCAGCACGTG
TTGACAATTAATCATCGGCATAGTATATCGGCATAGTATAATACGACAAGGTGAGGAACTAAACCATGGC
CAAGTTGACCAGTGCCGTTCCGGTGCTCACCGCGCGCGACGTCGCCGGAGCGGTCGAGTTCTGGACCGAC
CGGCTCGGGTTCTCCCGGGACTTCGTGGAGGACGACTTCGCCGGTGTGGTCCGGGACGACGTGACCCTGT
TCATCAGCGCGGTCCAGGACCAGGTGGTGCCGGACAACACCCTGGCCTGGGTGTGGGTGCGCGGCCTGGA
CGAGCTGTACGCCGAGTGGTCGGAGGTCGTGTCCACGAACTTCCGGGACGCCTCCGGGCCGGCCATGACC
GAGATCGGCGAGCAGCCGTGGGGGCGGGAGTTCGCCCTGCGCGACCCGGCCGGCAACTGCGTGCACTTCG
TGGCCGAGGAGCAGGACTGACACGTGCTACGAGATTTCGATTCCACCGCCGCCTTCTATGAAAGGTTGGG
CTTCGGAATCGTTTTCCGGGACGCCGGCTGGATGATCCTCCAGCGCGGGGATCTCATGCTGGAGTTCTTC
GCCCACCCCAACTTGTTTATTGCAGCTTATAATGGTTACAAATAAAGCAATAGCATCACAAATTTCACAA
ATAAAGCATTTTTTTCACTGCATTCTAGTTGTGGTTTGTCCAAACTCATCAATGTATCTTATCATGTCTG
TATACCGTCGACCTCTAGCTAGAGCTTGGCGTAATCATGGTCATAGCTGTTTCCTGTGTGAAATTGTTAT
CCGCTCACAATTCCACACAACATACGAGCCGGAAGCATAAAGTGTAAAGCCTGGGGTGCCTAATGAGTGA
GCTAACTCACATTAATTGCGTTGCGCTCACTGCCCGCTTTCCAGTCGGGAAACCTGTCGTGCCAGCTGCA
TTAATGAATCGGCCAACGCGCGGGGAGAGGCGGTTTGCGTATTGGGCGCTCTTCCGCTTCCTCGCTCACT
GACTCGCTGCGCTCGGTCGTTCGGCTGCGGCGAGCGGTATCAGCTCACTCAAAGGCGGTAATACGGTTAT
CCACAGAATCAGGGGATAACGCAGGAAAGAACATGTGAGCAAAAGGCCAGCAAAAGGCCAGGAACCGTAA
AAAGGCCGCGTTGCTGGCGTTTTTCCATAGGCTCCGCCCCCCTGACGAGCATCACAAAAATCGACGCTCA
AGTCAGAGGTGGCGAAACCCGACAGGACTATAAAGATACCAGGCGTTTCCCCCTGGAAGCTCCCTCGTGC
GCTCTCCTGTTCCGACCCTGCCGCTTACCGGATACCTGTCCGCCTTTCTCCCTTCGGGAAGCGTGGCGCT
TTCTCATAGCTCACGCTGTAGGTATCTCAGTTCGGTGTAGGTCGTTCGCTCCAAGCTGGGCTGTGTGCAC
GAACCCCCCGTTCAGCCCGACCGCTGCGCCTTATCCGGTAACTATCGTCTTGAGTCCAACCCGGTAAGAC
ACGACTTATCGCCACTGGCAGCAGCCACTGGTAACAGGATTAGCAGAGCGAGGTATGTAGGCGGTGCTAC
AGAGTTCTTGAAGTGGTGGCCTAACTACGGCTACACTAGAAGAACAGTATTTGGTATCTGCGCTCTGCTG
AAGCCAGTTACCTTCGGAAAAAGAGTTGGTAGCTCTTGATCCGGCAAACAAACCACCGCTGGTAGCGGTG
GTTTTTTTGTTTGCAAGCAGCAGATTACGCGCAGAAAAAAAGGATCTCAAGAAGATCCTTTGATCTTTTC
TACGGGGTCTGACGCTCAGTGGAACGAAAACTCACGTTAAGGGATTTTGGTCATGAGATTATCAAAAAGG
ATCTTCACCTAGATCCTTTTAAATTAAAAATGAAGTTTTAAATCAATCTAAAGTATATATGAGTAAACTT
GGTCTGACAGTTACCAATGCTTAATCAGTGAGGCACCTATCTCAGCGATCTGTCTATTTCGTTCATCCAT
AGTTGCCTGACTCCCCGTCGTGTAGATAACTACGATACGGGAGGGCTTACCATCTGGCCCCAGTGCTGCA
ATGATACCGCGAGACCCACGCTCACCGGCTCCAGATTTATCAGCAATAAACCAGCCAGCCGGAAGGGCCG
AGCGCAGAAGTGGTCCTGCAACTTTATCCGCCTCCATCCAGTCTATTAATTGTTGCCGGGAAGCTAGAGT
AAGTAGTTCGCCAGTTAATAGTTTGCGCAACGTTGTTGCCATTGCTACAGGCATCGTGGTGTCACGCTCG
TCGTTTGGTATGGCTTCATTCAGCTCCGGTTCCCAACGATCAAGGCGAGTTACATGATCCCCCATGTTGT
GCAAAAAAGCGGTTAGCTCCTTCGGTCCTCCGATCGTTGTCAGAAGTAAGTTGGCCGCAGTGTTATCACT
CATGGTTATGGCAGCACTGCATAATTCTCTTACTGTCATGCCATCCGTAAGATGCTTTTCTGTGACTGGT
GAGTACTCAACCAAGTCATTCTGAGAATAGTGTATGCGGCGACCGAGTTGCTCTTGCCCGGCGTCAATAC
GGGATAATACCGCGCCACATAGCAGAACTTTAAAAGTGCTCATCATTGGAAAACGTTCTTCGGGGCGAAA
ACTCTCAAGGATCTTACCGCTGTTGAGATCCAGTTCGATGTAACCCACTCGTGCACCCAACTGATCTTCA
GCATCTTTTACTTTCACCAGCGTTTCTGGGTGAGCAAAAACAGGAAGGCAAAATGCCGCAAAAAAGGGAA
TAAGGGCGACACGGAAATGTTGAATACTCATACTCTTCCTTTTTCAATATTATTGAAGCATTTATCAGGG
TTATTGTCTCATGAGCGGATACATATTTGAATGTATTTAGAAAAATAAACAAATAGGGGTTCCGCGCACA
TTTCCCCGAAAAGTGCCACCTGACGTC
